Addgene plasmid #21766: pET28CLY7
Depositing lab: Maarten Merkx. Depositing organization: Technische Universiteit Eindhoven. Publication: Quantitative understanding of the energy transfer between fluorescent proteins connected via flexible peptide linkers. Evers TH, van Dongen EM, Faesen AC, Meijer EW, Merkx M. Biochemistry. 2006 Nov 7. 45(44):13183-92. 10.1021/bi061288t PubMed 17073440.
Backbone
  Vector backbone: pET28
  Backbone manufacturer: Novagen
  Backbone size w/o insert (bp): 5200
  Vector type: Bacterial Expression
Growth in bacteria
  Bacterial resistance: Kanamycin, 50 μg/mL
  Growth temperature: 37°C
  Growth strain: DH5alpha
  Growth instructions: BL21(DE3)
  Copy number: High Copy
Gene/Insert
  Gene/Insert name: ECFP -EYFP linked by flexible linker containing 7 SGGSGG repeats
  Insert size (bp): 1770
  Tag / fusion protein: His (N terminal on backbone)
  Cloning method: Restriction Enzyme; 5′ cloning site XbaI (unknown if destroyed); 3′ cloning site NotI (unknown if destroyed)
  Sequencing primers: 5′ T7
Resource information
  A portion of this plasmid was derived from a plasmid made by: ECFP and EYFP genes were obtained from BD Biosciences
Terms and licenses: Academic/Nonprofit Terms; Industry Terms: Not Available to Industry
How to cite: pET28CLY7 was a gift from Maarten Merkx (Addgene plasmid # 21766 ; http://n2t.net/addgene:21766 ; RRID:Addgene_21766)
