[The description below was written by a language model from this plasmid's Addgene catalogue record.]
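Description:
pET28CLY7 is a bacterial expression plasmid built on the Novagen pET28 backbone (about 5.2 kb without insert) and selected with kanamycin. The record lists it as high copy, with propagation in a standard cloning strain and BL21(DE3) noted for expression. That pairing fits the pET system, in which the insert is normally transcribed from a T7 promoter by T7 RNA polymerase supplied by the DE3 lysogen. The promoter is not stated explicitly in the record, although the T7 primer listed for 5′ sequencing agrees with this arrangement. No feature table is provided, so details such as the origin of replication, lac operator/lacI control and terminator can only be assumed from the backbone family.

The insert, roughly 1.8 kb and cloned between XbaI and NotI, encodes a single-chain fusion of enhanced cyan fluorescent protein (ECFP) and enhanced yellow fluorescent protein (EYFP). The two are joined by a flexible glycine/serine linker made of seven SGGSGG repeats. An N-terminal His tag contributed by the backbone allows purification of the fusion by immobilised metal affinity chromatography. ECFP and EYFP form a donor–acceptor pair for Förster resonance energy transfer, so the linker length sets the average separation of the two fluorophores and hence the transfer efficiency.

The name and the associated study suggest that this construct belongs to a series differing in the number of linker repeats. These were used to produce recombinant protein for quantitative analysis of how energy transfer depends on flexible peptide linker length, information relevant to the design of FRET-based protein sensors.
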