>Addgene plasmid #21766 | pET28CLY7 | addgene partial sequence | sequence record 27547 | 21766 with YFP-rev-primer (CTGCAGGCCGTAGCCGAAGG)
GGTGCAGATGAACTTCAGGGTCAGCTTGCCGTAGGTGGCATCGCCCTCGCCCTCGCCGGACACGCTGAAC
TTGTGGCCGTTTACGTCGCCGTCCAGCTCGACCAGGATGGGCACCACCCCGGTGAACAGCTCCTCGCCCT
TGCTCACCATGGTGCTACCTCCGGATCCACCACTACCACCGGATCCACCAGATCCACCGGATCCACCTGA
ACCACCGGATCCACCAGAACCTCCGGATCCACCACTACCACCGGATCCACCTGATCCACCGGATCCACCA
CGAATTCCGGACTTGTACAGCTCGTCCATGCCGAGAGTGATCCCGGCGGCGGTCACGAACTCCAGCAGGA
CCATGTGATCGCGCTTCTCGTTGGGGTCTTTGCTCAGGGCGGACTGGGTGCTCAGGTAGTGGTTGTCGGG
CAGCAGCACGGGGCCGTCGCCGATGGGGGTGTTCTGCTGGTAGTGGTCGGCGAGCTGCACGCTGCCGTCC
TCGATGTTGTGGCGGATCTTGAAGTTGGCCTTGATGCCGTTCTTCTGCTTGTCGGCGGTGATATAGACGT
TGTGGCTGATGTAGTTGTACTCCAGCTTGTGCCCCAGGATGTTGCCGTCCTCCTTGAAGTCGATGCCCTT
CAGCTCGATGCGGTTCACCA
