>Addgene plasmid #21766 | pET28CLY7 | addgene partial sequence | sequence record 27548 | 21766 with T7
TTAACTTTAAGAAGGAGATATACTATGGGCAGCAGCCATCATCATCATCATCACAGCAGCGGCCTGGTGC
CGCGCGGCAGCCATATGGTGAGCAAGGGCGAGGAGCTGTTCACCGGGGTGGTGCCCATCCTGGTCGAGCT
GGACGGCGACGTAAACGGCCACAAGTTCAGCGTGTCCGGCGAGGGCGAGGGCGATGCCACCTACGGCAAG
CTGACCCTGAAGTTCATCTGCACCACCGGCAAGCTGCCCGTGCCCTGGCCCACCCTCGTGACCACCCTGA
CCTGGGGCGTGCAGTGCTTCAGCCGCTACCCCGACCACATGAAGCAGCACGACTTCTTCAAGTCCGCCAT
GCCCGAAGGCTACGTCCAGGAGCGCACCATCTTCTTCAAGGACGACGGCAACTACAAGACCCGCGCCGAG
GTGAAGTTCGAGGGCGACACCCTGGTGAACCGCATCGAGCTGAAGGGCATCGACTTCAAGGAGGACGGCA
ACATCCTGGGGCACAAGCTGGAGTACAACTACATCAGCCACAACGTCTATATCACCGCCGACAAGCAGAA
GAACGGCATCAAGGCCAACTTCAAGATCCGCCACAACATCGAGGACGGCAGCGTGCAGCTCGCCGACCAC
TACCAGCAGAACACCCCCATCGGCGACGGCCCCGTGCTGCTGCCCGACAACCACTACCTGAGCACCCAGT
CCGCCCTGAGCAAAGACCCCAACGAGAAGCGCGATCACATGGTCCTGCTGGAGTTCGTGACCGCCGCCGG
GATCACTCTCGGCATGGNCGA
